Addgene plasmid #158875: JGI_017935
Purpose: Hydrocarbon Structures for Fuels and Chemicals
Depositing lab: Joint Genome Institute.
Backbone
  Vector backbone: pET28b
  Vector type: Synthetic Biology
Growth in bacteria
  Bacterial resistance: Kanamycin, 50 μg/mL
  Growth temperature: 37°C
  Growth strain: Top10
  Copy number: High Copy
Gene/Insert
  Gene/Insert name: WP_097326105_1 (alt name: Batch220_p014)
  Species: Synthetic
  Cloning method: Gibson Cloning
Terms and licenses: Academic/Nonprofit Terms; Industry Terms: Not Available to Industry
Depositor comments: pET28b_NdeIXhoI vector with WP_097326105_1 insert, JGI ICE Registry: https://registry.jgi.doe.gov/entry/17935
How to cite: JGI_017935 was a gift from Joint Genome Institute (Addgene plasmid # 158875 ; http://n2t.net/addgene:158875 ; RRID:Addgene_158875)
