[The description below was written by a language model from this plasmid's Addgene catalogue record and pLannotate feature annotations shown in this document.]
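Description:
JGI_017935 is a bacterial expression plasmid built on the pET28b backbone, carrying a synthetic open reading frame designated WP_097326105_1 (also listed as Batch220_p014). The insert was placed by Gibson assembly into the vector opened at the NdeI and XhoI sites. The full sequence is about 6.3 kb. The plasmid replicates from a ColE1/pMB1-type origin accompanied by the pBR322 bom region and the rop gene, and it is selected with kanamycin through the aph(3')-Ia marker. The catalogue lists it as high copy, although rop normally moderates copy number in pET vectors. An f1 origin is also present. Short hits to tetracycline resistance, an AmpR promoter fragment and a CAP site are backbone remnants rather than functional parts.

The insert sits in the standard pET expression cassette: a T7 promoter followed by a lac operator and the T7 gene 10 ribosome binding site, closed by the T7 terminator. The lacI gene on the plasmid supplies repressor. Transcription therefore depends on a host providing T7 RNA polymerase and is induced with IPTG. The annotation software did not identify the coding region itself, which lies in the unannotated gap of roughly 1 kb between a thrombin cleavage site upstream and a His-tag match downstream. A His-tag-like fragment precedes the thrombin site, consistent with the N-terminal cleavable His tag of pET28b. Whether the downstream His tag is translated depends on the insert's stop codon, which the record does not show.

The record does not state the function or source organism of the encoded protein, listing the species only as synthetic. The stated purpose, hydrocarbon structures for fuels and chemicals, suggests it belongs to a large gene-synthesis set of candidate enzymes for expression and purification in E. coli.
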