Features (pLannotate 1.2.2; 20 found; start..end, strand, type, name):
    960..1037    -  promoter       lacI promoter: lacI
   1045..1324    -  CDS            TcR (fragment): tetracycline efflux protein; tet; confers resistance to tetracycline
   1346..1364    +  promoter       T7 promoter: promoter for bacteriophage T7 RNA polymerase
   1365..1389    +  protein_bind   lac operator: The lac repressor binds to the lac operator to inhibit transcription in E. coli. This inhibition can be relieved by adding lactose or isopropyl-β-D-thiogalactopyranoside (IPTG). lac repressor encoded by lacI
   1404..1426    +  RBS            RBS: efficient ribosome binding site from bacteriophage T7 gene 10 (Olins and Rangwala, 1989)
   1445..1461    +  CDS            capTEV™ (fragment): composite tag for in vivo biotinylation, TEV protease cleavage, and 6xHis tagging
   1472..1489    +  CDS            thrombin site: thrombin recognition and cleavage site
   2483..2500    +  CDS            9xHis (fragment): 9xHis affinity tag
   2510..2559    +  CDS            SET1 (fragment): solubility-enhancement tag derived from T7 phage gene 10B
   2567..2614    +  terminator     T7 terminator: transcription terminator for bacteriophage T7 RNA polymerase
   2651..3079    +  rep_origin     f1 ori (sequence partly withheld): f1 bacteriophage origin of replication; arrow indicates direction of (+) strand synthesis
   3132..3189    +  promoter       AmpR promoter (fragment): bla
   3198..4013    -  CDS            KanR: aminoglycoside phosphotransferase; aph(3')-Ia; confers resistance to kanamycin in bacteria or G418 (Geneticin®) in eukaryotes
   4135..4723    +  rep_origin     ori: high-copy-number ColE1/pMB1/pBR322/pUC origin of replication
   4909..5048    -  misc_feature   bom: basis of mobility region from pBR322
   5150..5341    -  CDS            rop: Rop protein, which maintains plasmids at low copy number; rop
   5358..5738    +  CDS            YPB1_ECOLX: Protein predicted: Swiss-Prot protein existence level 4. From Escherichia coli.
   5810..6101    -  CDS            TcR (fragment): tetracycline efflux protein; tet; confers resistance to tetracycline
   6116..6137    -  protein_bind   CAP binding site: CAP binding activates transcription in the presence of cAMP. E. coli catabolite activator protein
   6150..959     -  CDS            lacI (across the origin): lac repressor; lacI; The lac repressor binds to the lac operator to inhibit transcription in E. coli. This inhibition can be relieved by adding lactose or isopropyl-β-D-thiogalactopyranoside (IPTG).
>Addgene plasmid #158875 | JGI_017935 | addgene full sequence | sequence record 317812 | Addgene NGS Result
GGCAACAGCTGATTGCCCTTCACCGCCTGGCCCTGAGAGAGTTGCAGCAAGCGGTCCACGCTGGTTTGCC
CCAGCAGGCGAAAATCCTGTTTGATGGTGGTTAACGGCGGGATATAACATGAGCTGTCTTCGGTATCGTC
GTATCCCACTACCGAGATATCCGCACCAACGCGCAGCCCGGACTCGGTAATGGCGCGCATTGCGCCCAGC
GCCATCTGATCGTTGGCAACCAGCATCGCAGTGGGAACGATGCCCTCATTCAGCATTTGCATGGTTTGTT
GAAAACCGGACATGGCACTCCAGTCGCCTTCCCGTTCCGCTATCGGCTGAATTTGATTGCGAGTGAGATA
TTTATGCCAGCCAGCCAGACGCAGACGCGCCGAGACAGAACTTAATGGGCCCGCTAACAGCGCGATTTGC
TGGTGACCCAATGCGACCAGATGCTCCACGCCCAGTCGCGTACCGTCTTCATGGGAGAAAATAATACTGT
TGATGGGTGTCTGGTCAGAGACATCAAGAAATAACGCCGGAACATTAGTGCAGGCAGCTTCCACAGCAAT
GGCATCCTGGTCATCCAGCGGATAGTTAATGATCAGCCCACTGACGCGTTGCGCGAGAAGATTGTGCACC
GCCGCTTTACAGGCTTCGACGCCGCTTCGTTCTACCATCGACACCACCACGCTGGCACCCAGTTGATCGG
CGCGAGATTTAATCGCCGCGACAATTTGCGACGGCGCGTGCAGGGCCAGACTGGAGGTGGCAACGCCAAT
CAGCAACGACTGTTTGCCCGCCAGTTGTTGTGCCACGCGGTTGGGAATGTAATTCAGCTCCGCCATCGCC
GCTTCCACTTTTTCCCGCGTTTTCGCAGAAACGTGGCTGGCCTGGTTCACCACGCGGGAAACGGTCTGAT
AAGAGACACCGGCATACTCTGCGACATCGTATAACGTTACTGGTTTCACATTCACCACCCTGAATTGACT
CTCTTCCGGGCGCTATCATGCCATACCGCGAAAGGTTTTGCGCCATTCGATGGTGTCCGGGATCTCGACG
CTCTCCCTTATGCGACTCCTGCATTAGGAAGCAGCCCAGTAGTAGGTTGAGGCCGTTGAGCACCGCCGCC
GCAAGGAATGGTGCATGCAAGGAGATGGCGCCCAACAGTCCCCCGGCCACGGGGCCTGCCACCATACCCA
CGCCGAAACAAGCGCTCATGAGCCCGAAGTGGCGAGCCCGATCTTCCCCATCGGTGATGTCGGCGATATA
GGCGCCAGCAACCGCACCTGTGGCGCCGGTGATGCCGGCCACGATGCGTCCGGCGTAGAGGATCGAGATC
TCGATCCCGCGAAATTAATACGACTCACTATAGGGGAATTGTGAGCGGATAACAATTCCCCTCTAGAAAT
AATTTTGTTTAACTTTAAGAAGGAGATATACCATGGGCAGCAGCCATCATCATCATCATCACAGCAGCGG
CCTGGTGCCGCGCGGCAGCCATATGAATGTGGGTATTACTGGGATAGCTTATGCACTGCCCGCCAGAGAA
GTAACAACTGCGGAACTCCAGCGTCGGGTTGCCCCTAAGCTTCCCCCCCGCATGTTCGAGCAGGCGACCG
GCATAACGAGACGCAGAGTGGCTGCCGATGATGAATATGCGAGCGACCTTGCAGTGGACGCAGCTACGAA
GGTTCTGGCCGACACCGGTAGAGATCCGCTGGACATTGACCTACTGCTCTTTGCCTCTGCGACTCGTGAT
ATGGCCGAACCGGCCACAGCACATGTTGTTCAGGCAGCCCTAGGCTCTCGTGCACACGCGCTGGACGTCA
CGAATGCTTGCAATTCCTTCCTGAACGGCATCGACTTAGCTCGTAGTATGATACTGGCTGGCCGAGCTCG
TAATGCTTTGGTCGTTACGGGAGAAACTCCAACAAGAGCGATGAGGCCTTCTTTAACGTCATTTTCACAG
GCTAGAACAGCCCTGGCCGGCTATACATTCGGCGATGCAGGGGCAGCGGTTCTGGTTGAGCCCGTGGCAA
CCGGCGGCATTCTGGACGTGGATGCGGAAACCCACTCTGAACATTGGACCGTAGGAGGTATCTTCGGCGG
TGGCTCTAGACATCCTCGTGGTGACGAGCATACTTATTTTTCCGGGGATGGGCGGAGACTCCGGGCTGTT
TTTGAAGAGATTGGCCCGGGCTTAATCTCCCGAGTGATGAATCGTCTGGATCATTCTTGGGATTCGTATG
CCAAAGTTCTGGTTCATCAGGTAACGTTGCCCTACCTGTCGCGCTTTGTTGAAGTTACAGGCGTTCCGCA
AGATAAACTGGTTGTCACCGTGGACGAGCTGGGTAACATGGCAAGCGCAACATTGGGAGTCCAGCTCGCA
CGTACCTATCCAGACCTGAACCCGGGAGACCGCGTTCTGCTGGTTGGTCTCGGTGGCGGAGTGTCCCTCA
TGACTATGGTTTGGGAGGTTAGTTAGCTCGAGCACCACCACCACCACCACTGAGATCCGGCTGCTAACAA
AGCCCGAAAGGAAGCTGAGTTGGCTGCTGCCACCGCTGAGCAATAACTAGCATAACCCCTTGGGGCCTCT
AAACGGGTCTTGAGGGGTTTTTTGCTGAAAGGAGGAACTATATCCGGATTGGCGAATGGG
[124 nt withheld, positions 2651-2774]
C
[91 nt withheld, positions 2776-2866]
A
[49 nt withheld, positions 2868-2916]
CCTTTGACGTTGGAGTCCACGTTCTTT
[37 nt withheld, positions 2944-2980]
ACCCTATCTCGGTCTATTCTTTTGATTTATAAGGGATTTTGCCGATTTCGGCCTATTGGTTAAAAAATGA
GCTGATTTAACAAAAATTTAACGCGAATTTTAACAAAATATTAACGCTTACAATTTAGGTGGCACTTTTC
GGGGAAATGTGCGCGGAACCCCTATTTGTTTATTTTTCTAAATACATTCAAATATGTATCCGCTCATGAA
TTAATTCTTAGAAAAACTCATCGAGCATCAAATGAAACTGCAATTTATTCATATCAGGATTATCAATACC
ATATTTTTGAAAAAGCCGTTTCTGTAATGAAGGAGAAAACTCACCGAGGCAGTTCCATAGGATGGCAAGA
TCCTGGTATCGGTCTGCGATTCCGACTCGTCCAACATCAATACAACCTATTAATTTCCCCTCGTCAAAAA
TAAGGTTATCAAGTGAGAAATCACCATGAGTGACGACTGAATCCGGTGAGAATGGCAAAAGTTTATGCAT
TTCTTTCCAGACTTGTTCAACAGGCCAGCCATTACGCTCGTCATCAAAATCACTCGCATCAACCAAACCG
TTATTCATTCGTGATTGCGCCTGAGCGAGACGAAATACGCGATCGCTGTTAAAAGGACAATTACAAACAG
GAATCGAATGCAACCGGCGCAGGAACACTGCCAGCGCATCAACAATATTTTCACCTGAATCAGGATATTC
TTCTAATACCTGGAATGCTGTTTTCCCGGGGATCGCAGTGGTGAGTAACCATGCATCATCAGGAGTACGG
ATAAAATGCTTGATGGTCGGAAGAGGCATAAATTCCGTCAGCCAGTTTAGTCTGACCATCTCATCTGTAA
CATCATTGGCAACGCTACCTTTGCCATGTTTCAGAAACAACTCTGGCGCATCGGGCTTCCCATACAATCG
ATAGATTGTCGCACCTGATTGCCCGACATTATCGCGAGCCCATTTATACCCATATAAATCAGCATCCATG
TTGGAATTTAATCGCGGCCTAGAGCAAGACGTTTCCCGTTGAATATGGCTCATAACACCCCTTGTATTAC
TGTTTATGTAAGCAGACAGTTTTATTGTTCATGACCAAAATCCCTTAACGTGAGTTTTCGTTCCACTGAG
CGTCAGACCCCGTAGAAAAGATCAAAGGATCTTCTTGAGATCCTTTTTTTCTGCGCGTAATCTGCTGCTT
GCAAACAAAAAAACCACCGCTACCAGCGGTGGTTTGTTTGCCGGATCAAGAGCTACCAACTCTTTTTCCG
AAGGTAACTGGCTTCAGCAGAGCGCAGATACCAAATACTGTCCTTCTAGTGTAGCCGTAGTTAGGCCACC
ACTTCAAGAACTCTGTAGCACCGCCTACATACCTCGCTCTGCTAATCCTGTTACCAGTGGCTGCTGCCAG
TGGCGATAAGTCGTGTCTTACCGGGTTGGACTCAAGACGATAGTTACCGGATAAGGCGCAGCGGTCGGGC
TGAACGGGGGGTTCGTGCACACAGCCCAGCTTGGAGCGAACGACCTACACCGAACTGAGATACCTACAGC
GTGAGCTATGAGAAAGCGCCACGCTTCCCGAAGGGAGAAAGGCGGACAGGTATCCGGTAAGCGGCAGGGT
CGGAACAGGAGAGCGCACGAGGGAGCTTCCAGGGGGAAACGCCTGGTATCTTTATAGTCCTGTCGGGTTT
CGCCACCTCTGACTTGAGCGTCGATTTTTGTGATGCTCGTCAGGGGGGCGGAGCCTATGGAAAAACGCCA
GCAACGCGGCCTTTTTACGGTTCCTGGCCTTTTGCTGGCCTTTTGCTCACATGTTCTTTCCTGCGTTATC
CCCTGATTCTGTGGATAACCGTATTACCGCCTTTGAGTGAGCTGATACCGCTCGCCGCAGCCGAACGACC
GAGCGCAGCGAGTCAGTGAGCGAGGAAGCGGAAGAGCGCCTGATGCGGTATTTTCTCCTTACGCATCTGT
GCGGTATTTCACACCGCAATGGTGCACTCTCAGTACAATCTGCTCTGATGCCGCATAGTTAAGCCAGTAT
ACACTCCGCTATCGCTACGTGACTGGGTCATGGCTGCGCCCCGACACCCGCCAACACCCGCTGACGCGCC
CTGACGGGCTTGTCTGCTCCCGGCATCCGCTTACAGACAAGCTGTGACCGTCTCCGGGAGCTGCATGTGT
CAGAGGTTTTCACCGTCATCACCGAAACGCGCGAGGCAGCTGCGGTAAAGCTCATCAGCGTGGTCGTGAA
GCGATTCACAGATGTCTGCCTGTTCATCCGCGTCCAGCTCGTTGAGTTTCTCCAGAAGCGTTAATGTCTG
GCTTCTGATAAAGCGGGCCATGTTAAGGGCGGTTTTTTCCTGTTTGGTCACTGATGCCTCCGTGTAAGGG
GGATTTCTGTTCATGGGGGTAATGATACCGATGAAACGAGAGAGGATGCTCACGATACGGGTTACTGATG
ATGAACATGCCCGGTTACTGGAACGTTGTGAGGGTAAACAACTGGCGGTATGGATGCGGCGGGACCAGAG
AAAAATCACTCAGGGTCAATGCCAGCGCTTCGTTAATACAGATGTAGGTGTTCCACAGGGTAGCCAGCAG
CATCCTGCGATGCAGATCCGGAACATAATGGTGCAGGGCGCTGACTTCCGCGTTTCCAGACTTTACGAAA
CACGGAAACCGAAGACCATTCATGTTGTTGCTCAGGTCGCAGACGTTTTGCAGCAGCAGTCGCTTCACGT
TCGCTCGCGTATCGGTGATTCATTCTGCTAACCAGTAAGGCAACCCCGCCAGCCTAGCCGGGTCCTCAAC
GACAGGAGCACGATCATGCGCACCCGTGGGGCCGCCATGCCGGCGATAATGGCCTGCTTCTCGCCGAAAC
GTTTGGTGGCGGGACCAGTGACGAAGGCTTGAGCGAGGGCGTGCAAGATTCCGAATACCGCAAGCGACAG
GCCGATCATCGTCGCGCTCCAGCGAAAGCGGTCCTCGCCGAAAATGACCCAGAGCGCTGCCGGCACCTGT
CCTACGAGTTGCATGATAAAGAAGACAGTCATAAGTGCGGCGACGATAGTCATGCCCCGCGCCCACCGGA
AGGAGCTGACTGGGTTGAAGGCTCTCAAGGGCATCGGTCGAGATCCCGGTGCCTAATGAGTGAGCTAACT
TACATTAATTGCGTTGCGCTCACTGCCCGCTTTCCAGTCGGGAAACCTGTCGTGCCAGCTGCATTAATGA
ATCGGCCAACGCGCGGGGAGAGGCGGTTTGCGTATTGGGCGCCAGGGTGGTTTTTCTTTTCACCAGTGAG
ACG
